>Addgene plasmid #49743 | pVRc25_1645 | depositor full sequence | sequence record 74550 | pVRc25_1645 sequence 5128 bps
ATGAACGAAAGCTTTAGCCAGCGTCAGACCGATGGTGATCGTCGTCGTGGTGGTGATCTGGAAATGAAAA
AAAACCATACCAGCCATCAGCATCATACCGATAGCGAAACCCCGATGGGTCATAATTTTGAACAGTTTCA
GCGTCTGAGCGCCTATTTTGATGGTGAAGCAACACCGGCAGAACGTAAAGAAATTCAGCATCTGCTGGAT
ACCGATCCGCAGGTTAAACAGCAGTATCAGCAGCTGCGTCAGCTGAAACAGGCACTGCAGCTGCTGCCGA
TTCCGACCAGCATTAGCGCACAGTATCTGGGTCAGCGTGTTCTGGCACGTCTGCGTCGTAGCCAGCTGCG
TACCCTGAGCCTGTGGGGTAGCGGTGCAATTGCAGCACTGTTTGTTGCCGGTGTTATGGGTCAGATGCCT
CGTCTGAATTTTGATCGTTTTGCAAAAAACGATCCGGATCAGCAGCCGACCGCAGCACTGGTTGAAACCA
GTCCGCAGGGTGAAGAAGCACTGGTTGTTGCACTGAATCGTCCGGTTCTGCAGATTCCGAAACTGGCAAC
CACCGAAAGCCCGTAAGGATCCCTGTTTTGGCGGATGAGAGAAGATTTTCAGCCTGATACAGATTAAATC
AGAACGCAGAAGCGGTCTGATAAAACAGAATTTGCCTGGCGGCAGTAGCGCGGTGGTCCCACCTGACCCC
ATGCCGAACTCAGAAGTGAAACGCCGTAGCGCCGATGGTAGTGTGGGGTCTCCCCATGCGAGAGTAGGGA
ACTGCCAGGCATCAAATAAAACGAAAGGCTCAGTCGAAAGACTGGGCCTTTCGTTTTATCTGTTGTTTGT
CGGTGAACGCTCTCCTGAGTAGGACAAATCCGCCGGGAGCGGATTTGAACGTTGCGAAGCAACGGCCCGG
AGGGTGGCGGGCAGGACGCCCGCCATAAACTGCCAGGCATCAAATTAAGCAGAAGGCCATCCTGACGGAT
GGCCTTTTTGCGTTTCTACAAACTCTTTTGTTTATTTTTCTAAATACATTCAAATATGTATCCGCTCATG
AGACAATAACCCTGATAAATGCTTCAATAATATTGAAAAAGGAAGACTATGAGTATTCAACATTTCCGTG
TCTGCTTACATAAACAGTAATACAAGGGGTGTTTACTAGAGGTTGATCGGGCACGTAAGAGGTTCCAACT
TTCACCATAATGAAATAAGATCACTACCGGGCGTATTTTTTGAGTTATCGAGATTTTCAGGAGCTAAGGA
AGCTAAAATGGAGAAAAAAATCACGGGATATACCACCGTTGATATATCCCAATGGCATCGTAAAGAACAT
TTTGAGGCATTTCAGTCAGTTGCTCAATGTACCTATAACCAGACCGTTCAGCTGGATATTACGGCCTTTT
TAAAGACCGTAAAGAAAAATAAGCACAAGTTTTATCCGGCCTTTATTCACATTCTTGCCCGCCTGATGAA
CGCTCACCCGGAGTTTCGTATGGCCATGAAAGACGGTGAGCTGGTGATCTGGGATAGTGTTCACCCTTGT
TACACCGTTTTCCATGAGCAAACTGAAACGTTTTCGTCCCTCTGGAGTGAATACCACGACGATTTCCGGC
AGTTTCTCCACATATATTCGCAAGATGTGGCGTGTTACGGTGAAAACCTGGCCTATTTCCCTAAAGGGTT
TATTGAGAATATGTTTTTTGTCTCAGCCAATCCCTGGGTGAGTTTCACCAGTTTTGATTTAAACGTGGCC
AATATGGACAACTTCTTCGCCCCCGTTTTCACGATGGGCAAATATTATACGCAAGGCGACAAGGTGCTGA
TGCCGCTGGCGATCCAGGTTCATCATGCCGTTTGTGATGGCTTCCATGTCGGCCGCATGCTTAATGAATT
ACAACAGTACTGTGATGAGTGGCAGGGCGGGGCGTAATAATACTAGCTCCGGCAAAAAAACGGGCAAGGT
GTCACCACCCTGCCCTTTTTCTTTAAAACCGAAAAGATTACTTCGCGTTTGCCACCTGACGTCTAAGCTG
TCAGACCAAGTTTACTCATATATACTTTAGATTGATT
[125 nt withheld, positions 2068-2192]
C
[141 nt withheld, positions 2194-2334]
CCTTTGACGTTGGAGTCCACGTTCTTTAATAGTGGACTCTTGTTCCAAACTTGAACAACACTCAACCCTA
TCTCGGGCTATTCTTTTGATTTATAAGGGATTTTGCCGATTTCGGCCTATTGGTTAAAAAATGAGCTGAT
TTAACAAAAATTTAACGCGAATTTTAACAAAATATTAACGTTTACAATTTAAAAGGATCTAGGTGAAGAT
CCTTTTTGATAATCTCATGACCAAAATCCCTTAACGTGAGTTTTCGTTCCACTGAGCGTCAGACCCCGTA
GAAAAGATCAAAGGATCTTCTTGAGATCCTTTTTTTCTGCGCGTAATCTGCTGCTTGCAAACAAAAAAAC
CACCGCTACCAGCGGTGGTTTGTTTGCCGGATCAAGAGCTACCAACTCTTTTTCCGAAGGTAACTGGCTT
CAGCAGAGCGCAGATACCAAATACTGTCCTTCTAGTGTAGCCGTAGTTAGGCCACCACTTCAAGAACTCT
GTAGCACCGCCTACATACCTCGCTCTGCTAATCCTGTTACCAGTCAGGCATTTGAGAAGCACACGGTCAC
ACTGCTTCCGGTAGTCAATAAACCGGTAAACCAGCAATAGACATAAGCGGCTATTTAACGACCCTGCCCT
GAACCGACGACCGGGTCGAATTTGCTTTCGAATTTCTGCCATTCATCCGCTTATTATCACTTATTCAGGC
GTAGCACCAGGCGTTTAAGGGCACCAATAACTGCCTTAAAAAAAGCTAGCGGAGTGTATACTGGCTTACT
ATGTTGGCACTGATGAGGGTGTCAGTGAAGTGCTTCATGTGGCAGGAGAAAAAAGGCTGCACCGGTGCGT
CAGCAGAATATGTGATACAGGATATATTCCGCTTCCTCGCTCACTGACTCGCTACGCTCGGTCGTTCGAC
TGCGGCGAGCGGAAATGGCTTACGAACGGGGCGGAGATTTCCTGGAAGATGCCAGGAAGATACTTAACAG
GGAAGTGAGAGGGCCGCGGCAAAGCCGTTTTTCCATAGGCTCCGCCCCCCTGACAAGCATCACGAAATCT
GACGCTCAAATCAGTGGTGGCGAAACCCGACAGGACTATAAAGATACCAGGCGTTTCCCCCTGGCGGCTC
CCTCGTGCGCTCTCCTGTTCCTGCCTTTCGGTTTACCGGTGTCATTCCGCTGTTATGGCCGCGTTTGTCT
CATTCCACGCCTGACACTCAGTTCCGGGTAGGCAGTTCGCTCCAAGCTGGACTGTATGCACGAACCCCCC
GTTCAGTCCGACCGCTGCGCCTTATCCGGTAACTATCGTCTTGAGTCCAACCCGGAAAGACATGCAAAAG
CACCACTGGCAGCAGCCACTGGTAATTGATTTAGAGGAGTTAGTCTTGAAGTCATGCGCCGGTTAAGGCT
AAACTGAAAGGACAAGTTTTGGTGACTGCGCTCCTCCAAGCCAGTTACCTCGGTTCAAAGAGTTGGTAGC
TCAGAGAACCTTCGAAAAACCGCCCTGCAAGGCGGTTTTTTCGTTTTCAGAGCAAGAGATTACGCGCAGA
CCAAAACGATCTCAAGAAGATCATCTTATTAATCAGATAAAATATTTGCTCATGAGCCCGAAGTGGCGAG
CCCGATCTTCCCCATCGGTGATGTCGGCGATATAGGCGCCAGCAACCGCACCTGTGGCGCCGGTGATGCC
GGCCACGATGCGTCCGGCGTAGAGGATCTGCTCATGTTTGACAGCTTATCATCGATGCATAATGTGCCTG
TCAAATGGACGAAGCAGGGATTCTGCAAACCCTATGCTACTCCCTCGAGCCGTCAATTGTCTGATTCGTT
ACCAATTATTAATTTTTAAAGTATGGGCAATCAATTGCTCCTGTTAAAATTGCTTTAGAAATACTTTGGC
AGCGGTTTGTTGTATTGAGTTTCATTTGCGCATTGGTTAAATGGAAAGTGACAGTACGCTCACTGCAACC
TAATATTTTTGAAATATCCCAAGAGCTTTTTCCTTCGCATGCCCACGCTAAACATTCTTTTTCTCTTTTG
GTTAAATCGTTGTTTGATTTATTATTTGCTATATTTATTTTTCGATAATTATCAACTAGAGAAGGAACAA
TTAATGGTATGTTCATACACGCATGTAAAAATAAACTATCTATATAGTTGTCTTTTTCTGAATGTGCAAA
ACTAAGCATTCCGAAGCCATTGTTAGCCGTATGAATAGGGAAACTAAACCCAGTGATAAGACCTGATGTT
TTCGCTTCTTTAATTACATTTGGAGATTTTTTATTTACAGCATTGTTTTCAAATATATTCCAATTAATTG
GTGAATGATTGGAGTTAGAATAATCTACTATAGGATCATATTTTATTAAATTAGCGTCATCATAATATTG
CCTCCATTTTTTAGGGTAATTATCTAGGATTGAAATATCAGATTTAACCATAGAATGAGGATAAATGATC
GCGAGTAAATAATATTCACAATGTACCATTTTAGTCATATCAGATAAGCATTGATTAATATCATTATTGC
TTCTACAAGCTTTAATTTTATTAATTATTCTGTATGTGTCGTCGGCATTTATGTTTTTCATATTCACCAC
CCTGAATTGACTCTCTTCCGGGCGCTATCATGCCATACCGCGAAAGGTTTTGCGCCATTCGATGGCGCGC
CGCTTCGTCAGGCCACATAGCTTTCTTGTTCTGATCGGAACGATCGTTGGCTGACCTGTAGGATCGTACA
GGTTTACGCAAGAAAATGGTTTGTTATAGTCGAATAAATACTAGAGAAAGAGGAGAAATACCAT
Features (pLannotate 1.2.2; 16 found; start..end, strand, type, name):
    664..779     +  ncRNA          5S rRNA: Accession: RF00001 - 5S ribosomal RNA
    783..869     +  terminator     rrnB T1 terminator: Escherichia coli rrnB; transcription terminator T1 from the E. coli rrnB gene
    961..988     +  terminator     rrnB T2 terminator: transcription terminator T2 from the E. coli rrnB gene
   1007..1096    +  promoter       AmpR promoter: bla
   1170..1267    +  promoter       cat promoter: promoter of the E. coli cat gene encoding chloramphenicol acetyltransferase
   1268..1924    +  CDS            cat: CAT_ECOLX - Experimental evidence at protein level: Swiss-Prot protein existence level 1. This enzyme is an effector of chloramphenicol resistance in bacteria. From Escherichia coli. This protein is used as a marker in many commonly used cloning vectors, such as pACYC184.
   1938..1997    +  terminator     his operon terminator: This putative transcriptin terminator from the E. coli his operon has a 2-bp deletion introduced during synthesis. Its efficiency has not been determined.
   2069..2524    +  rep_origin     f1 ori (sequence partly withheld): f1 bacteriophage origin of replication; arrow indicates direction of (+) strand synthesis
   2635..2868    +  rep_origin     ori (fragment): high-copy-number ColE1/pMB1/pBR322/pUC origin of replication
   3081..3102    +  misc_feature   bom (fragment): basis of mobility region from pBR322
   3201..3256    -  rep_origin     RSF ori (fragment): Plasmids containing the RSF 1030 origin of replication can be propagated in E. coli cells that contain additional plasmids with compatible origins.
   3344..3889    -  rep_origin     p15A ori: Plasmids containing the medium-copy-number p15A origin of replication can be propagated in E. coli cells that contain a second plasmid with the ColE1 origin.
   3922..4042    -  CDS            TcR (fragment): tetracycline efflux protein; tet; confers resistance to tetracycline
   4052..4070    +  promoter       tet promoter (fragment): E. coli promoter for tetracycline efflux protein gene
   4166..4915    -  CDS            luxR: LUXR_ALIFS - Experimental evidence at protein level: Swiss-Prot protein existence level 1. Transcriptional activator of the bioluminescence operon. Binds to the OHHL autoinducer. From Aliivibrio fischeri (Vibrio fischeri).
   4916..4989    -  promoter       lacI promoter (fragment): lacI
