[The description below was written by a language model from this plasmid's Addgene catalogue record and pLannotate feature annotations shown in this document.]
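Description:
pVRc25_1645 is a bacterial expression plasmid built on the pVRc backbone for synthetic biology work in E. coli. It carries AS25_1645, an anti-sigma factor gene from Synechococcus sp. PCC 7002 that has been codon optimized for E. coli and cloned between NdeI and BamHI sites, both of which are retained. The plasmid is selected with chloramphenicol through a cat gene driven by its own promoter. It replicates from a p15A origin, consistent with the catalogue's low-copy designation and compatible with ColE1-type plasmids in the same cell. The annotation also picks up an f1 phage origin and short fragments of ColE1-type and RSF origins, a bom site and tetracycline-resistance sequence. These fragments are probably backbone remnants or similarity matches rather than functional parts.

Expression of the insert is recorded as being under the pLux promoter. The feature table shows the matching regulator, luxR from Aliivibrio fischeri, encoded on the opposite strand and apparently expressed from a lacI promoter fragment. LuxR activates pLux when bound to its acyl-homoserine lactone autoinducer, so anti-sigma production can be induced by adding that signal. The automated annotation does not label the pLux promoter or the anti-sigma coding sequence itself. These presumably lie in the unannotated region upstream of the rrnB T1 and T2 terminators, which would end the transcript.

The associated publication mapped crosstalk among sigma factors, anti-sigma factors and their promoters to design orthogonal genetic switches. In that context the plasmid likely supplies inducible anti-sigma expression to test repression of cognate and non-cognate sigma factors supplied from compatible plasmids.
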