Addgene plasmid #49743: pVRc25_1645
Depositing lab: Christopher Voigt. Depositing organization: University of California, San Francisco (UCSF). Publication: Design of orthogonal genetic switches based on a crosstalk map of sigmas, anti-sigmas, and promoters. Rhodius VA, Segall-Shapiro TH, Sharon BD, Ghodasara A, Orlova E, Tabakh H, Burkhardt DH, Clancy K, Peterson TC, Gross CA, Voigt CA. Mol Syst Biol. 2013 Oct 29;9:702. doi: 10.1038/msb.2013.58. PubMed 24169405.
Backbone
  Vector backbone: pVRc
  Vector type: Bacterial Expression, Synthetic Biology
Growth in bacteria
  Bacterial resistance: Chloramphenicol, 25 μg/mL
  Growth temperature: 37°C
  Growth strain: DH10B
  Copy number: Low Copy
Gene/Insert
  Gene/Insert name: AS25_1645
  Species: Synechococcus sp. PCC 7002
  Mutation: Codon optimized for E.coli
  Promoter: pLux
  Cloning method: Restriction Enzyme; 5′ cloning site NdeI (not destroyed); 3′ cloning site BamHI (not destroyed)
  Sequencing primers: 5′ GCGCTATCATGCCATACC; 3′ GTTTCACTTCTGAGTTCGGC
Terms and licenses: Academic/Nonprofit Terms; Industry Terms: Not Available to Industry
How to cite: pVRc25_1645 was a gift from Christopher Voigt (Addgene plasmid # 49743 ; http://n2t.net/addgene:49743 ; RRID:Addgene_49743)
