>Addgene plasmid #49743 | pVRc25_1645 | depositor partial sequence | sequence record 74164 | AS gene
ATGAACGAAAGCTTTAGCCAGCGTCAGACCGATGGTGATCGTCGTCGTGGTGGTGATCTGGAAATGAAAA
AAAACCATACCAGCCATCAGCATCATACCGATAGCGAAACCCCGATGGGTCATAATTTTGAACAGTTTCA
GCGTCTGAGCGCCTATTTTGATGGTGAAGCAACACCGGCAGAACGTAAAGAAATTCAGCATCTGCTGGAT
ACCGATCCGCAGGTTAAACAGCAGTATCAGCAGCTGCGTCAGCTGAAACAGGCACTGCAGCTGCTGCCGA
TTCCGACCAGCATTAGCGCACAGTATCTGGGTCAGCGTGTTCTGGCACGTCTGCGTCGTAGCCAGCTGCG
TACCCTGAGCCTGTGGGGTAGCGGTGCAATTGCAGCACTGTTTGTTGCCGGTGTTATGGGTCAGATGCCT
CGTCTGAATTTTGATCGTTTTGCAAAAAACGATCCGGATCAGCAGCCGACCGCAGCACTGGTTGAAACCA
GTCCGCAGGGTGAAGAAGCACTGGTTGTTGCACTGAATCGTCCGGTTCTGCAGATTCCGAAACTGGCAAC
CACCGAAAGCCCGTAA
