>Addgene plasmid #49743 | pVRc25_1645 | depositor partial sequence | sequence record 74165 | pVRc backbone
GGATCCCTGTTTTGGCGGATGAGAGAAGATTTTCAGCCTGATACAGATTAAATCAGAACGCAGAAGCGGT
CTGATAAAACAGAATTTGCCTGGCGGCAGTAGCGCGGTGGTCCCACCTGACCCCATGCCGAACTCAGAAG
TGAAACGCCGTAGCGCCGATGGTAGTGTGGGGTCTCCCCATGCGAGAGTAGGGAACTGCCAGGCATCAAA
TAAAACGAAAGGCTCAGTCGAAAGACTGGGCCTTTCGTTTTATCTGTTGTTTGTCGGTGAACGCTCTCCT
GAGTAGGACAAATCCGCCGGGAGCGGATTTGAACGTTGCGAAGCAACGGCCCGGAGGGTGGCGGGCAGGA
CGCCCGCCATAAACTGCCAGGCATCAAATTAAGCAGAAGGCCATCCTGACGGATGGCCTTTTTGCGTTTC
TACAAACTCTTTTGTTTATTTTTCTAAATACATTCAAATATGTATCCGCTCATGAGACAATAACCCTGAT
AAATGCTTCAATAATATTGAAAAAGGAAGACTATGAGTATTCAACATTTCCGTGTCTGCTTACATAAACA
GTAATACAAGGGGTGTTTACTAGAGGTTGATCGGGCACGTAAGAGGTTCCAACTTTCACCATAATGAAAT
AAGATCACTACCGGGCGTATTTTTTGAGTTATCGAGATTTTCAGGAGCTAAGGAAGCTAAAATGGAGAAA
AAAATCACGGGATATACCACCGTTGATATATCCCAATGGCATCGTAAAGAACATTTTGAGGCATTTCAGT
CAGTTGCTCAATGTACCTATAACCAGACCGTTCAGCTGGATATTACGGCCTTTTTAAAGACCGTAAAGAA
AAATAAGCACAAGTTTTATCCGGCCTTTATTCACATTCTTGCCCGCCTGATGAACGCTCACCCGGAGTTT
CGTATGGCCATGAAAGACGGTGAGCTGGTGATCTGGGATAGTGTTCACCCTTGTTACACCGTTTTCCATG
AGCAAACTGAAACGTTTTCGTCCCTCTGGAGTGAATACCACGACGATTTCCGGCAGTTTCTCCACATATA
TTCGCAAGATGTGGCGTGTTACGGTGAAAACCTGGCCTATTTCCCTAAAGGGTTTATTGAGAATATGTTT
TTTGTCTCAGCCAATCCCTGGGTGAGTTTCACCAGTTTTGATTTAAACGTGGCCAATATGGACAACTTCT
TCGCCCCCGTTTTCACGATGGGCAAATATTATACGCAAGGCGACAAGGTGCTGATGCCGCTGGCGATCCA
GGTTCATCATGCCGTTTGTGATGGCTTCCATGTCGGCCGCATGCTTAATGAATTACAACAGTACTGTGAT
GAGTGGCAGGGCGGGGCGTAATAATACTAGCTCCGGCAAAAAAACGGGCAAGGTGTCACCACCCTGCCCT
TTTTCTTTAAAACCGAAAAGATTACTTCGCGTTTGCCACCTGACGTCTAAGCTGTCAGACCAAGTTTACT
CATATATACTTTAGATTGATT
[125 nt withheld, positions 1492-1616]
C
[141 nt withheld, positions 1618-1758]
CCTTTGACGTTGGAGTCCACGTTCTTTAATAGTGGACTCTTGTTCCAAACTTGAACAACACTCAACCCTA
TCTCGGGCTATTCTTTTGATTTATAAGGGATTTTGCCGATTTCGGCCTATTGGTTAAAAAATGAGCTGAT
TTAACAAAAATTTAACGCGAATTTTAACAAAATATTAACGTTTACAATTTAAAAGGATCTAGGTGAAGAT
CCTTTTTGATAATCTCATGACCAAAATCCCTTAACGTGAGTTTTCGTTCCACTGAGCGTCAGACCCCGTA
GAAAAGATCAAAGGATCTTCTTGAGATCCTTTTTTTCTGCGCGTAATCTGCTGCTTGCAAACAAAAAAAC
CACCGCTACCAGCGGTGGTTTGTTTGCCGGATCAAGAGCTACCAACTCTTTTTCCGAAGGTAACTGGCTT
CAGCAGAGCGCAGATACCAAATACTGTCCTTCTAGTGTAGCCGTAGTTAGGCCACCACTTCAAGAACTCT
GTAGCACCGCCTACATACCTCGCTCTGCTAATCCTGTTACCAGTCAGGCATTTGAGAAGCACACGGTCAC
ACTGCTTCCGGTAGTCAATAAACCGGTAAACCAGCAATAGACATAAGCGGCTATTTAACGACCCTGCCCT
GAACCGACGACCGGGTCGAATTTGCTTTCGAATTTCTGCCATTCATCCGCTTATTATCACTTATTCAGGC
GTAGCACCAGGCGTTTAAGGGCACCAATAACTGCCTTAAAAAAAGCTAGCGGAGTGTATACTGGCTTACT
ATGTTGGCACTGATGAGGGTGTCAGTGAAGTGCTTCATGTGGCAGGAGAAAAAAGGCTGCACCGGTGCGT
CAGCAGAATATGTGATACAGGATATATTCCGCTTCCTCGCTCACTGACTCGCTACGCTCGGTCGTTCGAC
TGCGGCGAGCGGAAATGGCTTACGAACGGGGCGGAGATTTCCTGGAAGATGCCAGGAAGATACTTAACAG
GGAAGTGAGAGGGCCGCGGCAAAGCCGTTTTTCCATAGGCTCCGCCCCCCTGACAAGCATCACGAAATCT
GACGCTCAAATCAGTGGTGGCGAAACCCGACAGGACTATAAAGATACCAGGCGTTTCCCCCTGGCGGCTC
CCTCGTGCGCTCTCCTGTTCCTGCCTTTCGGTTTACCGGTGTCATTCCGCTGTTATGGCCGCGTTTGTCT
CATTCCACGCCTGACACTCAGTTCCGGGTAGGCAGTTCGCTCCAAGCTGGACTGTATGCACGAACCCCCC
GTTCAGTCCGACCGCTGCGCCTTATCCGGTAACTATCGTCTTGAGTCCAACCCGGAAAGACATGCAAAAG
CACCACTGGCAGCAGCCACTGGTAATTGATTTAGAGGAGTTAGTCTTGAAGTCATGCGCCGGTTAAGGCT
AAACTGAAAGGACAAGTTTTGGTGACTGCGCTCCTCCAAGCCAGTTACCTCGGTTCAAAGAGTTGGTAGC
TCAGAGAACCTTCGAAAAACCGCCCTGCAAGGCGGTTTTTTCGTTTTCAGAGCAAGAGATTACGCGCAGA
CCAAAACGATCTCAAGAAGATCATCTTATTAATCAGATAAAATATTTGCTCATGAGCCCGAAGTGGCGAG
CCCGATCTTCCCCATCGGTGATGTCGGCGATATAGGCGCCAGCAACCGCACCTGTGGCGCCGGTGATGCC
GGCCACGATGCGTCCGGCGTAGAGGATCTGCTCATGTTTGACAGCTTATCATCGATGCATAATGTGCCTG
TCAAATGGACGAAGCAGGGATTCTGCAAACCCTATGCTACTCCCTCGAGCCGTCAATTGTCTGATTCGTT
ACCAATTATTAATTTTTAAAGTATGGGCAATCAATTGCTCCTGTTAAAATTGCTTTAGAAATACTTTGGC
AGCGGTTTGTTGTATTGAGTTTCATTTGCGCATTGGTTAAATGGAAAGTGACAGTACGCTCACTGCAACC
TAATATTTTTGAAATATCCCAAGAGCTTTTTCCTTCGCATGCCCACGCTAAACATTCTTTTTCTCTTTTG
GTTAAATCGTTGTTTGATTTATTATTTGCTATATTTATTTTTCGATAATTATCAACTAGAGAAGGAACAA
TTAATGGTATGTTCATACACGCATGTAAAAATAAACTATCTATATAGTTGTCTTTTTCTGAATGTGCAAA
ACTAAGCATTCCGAAGCCATTGTTAGCCGTATGAATAGGGAAACTAAACCCAGTGATAAGACCTGATGTT
TTCGCTTCTTTAATTACATTTGGAGATTTTTTATTTACAGCATTGTTTTCAAATATATTCCAATTAATTG
GTGAATGATTGGAGTTAGAATAATCTACTATAGGATCATATTTTATTAAATTAGCGTCATCATAATATTG
CCTCCATTTTTTAGGGTAATTATCTAGGATTGAAATATCAGATTTAACCATAGAATGAGGATAAATGATC
GCGAGTAAATAATATTCACAATGTACCATTTTAGTCATATCAGATAAGCATTGATTAATATCATTATTGC
TTCTACAAGCTTTAATTTTATTAATTATTCTGTATGTGTCGTCGGCATTTATGTTTTTCATATTCACCAC
CCTGAATTGACTCTCTTCCGGGCGCTATCATGCCATACCGCGAAAGGTTTTGCGCCATTCGATGGCGCGC
CGCTTCGTCAGGCCACATAGCTTTCTTGTTCTGATCGGAACGATCGTTGGCTGACCTGTAGGATCGTACA
GGTTTACGCAAGAAAATGGTTTGTTATAGTCGAATAAATACTAGAGAAAGAGGAGAAATACCAT
