>Addgene plasmid #49743 | pVRc25_1645 | addgene partial sequence | sequence record 77216 | pTrcHis_rev
AACAGGGATCCTTACGGGCTTTCGGTGGTTGCCAGTTTCGGAATCTGCAGAACCGGACGATTCAGTGCAA
CAACCAGTGCTTCTTCACCCTGCGGACTGGTTTCAACCAGTGCTGCGGTCGGCTGCTGATCCGGATCGTT
TTTTGCAAAACGATCAAAATTCAGACGAGGCATCTGACCCATAACACCGGCAACAAACAGTGCTGCAATT
GCACCGCTACCCCACAGGCTCAGGGTACGCAGCTGGCTACGACGCAGACGTGCCAGAACACGCTGACCCA
GATACTGTGCGCTAATGCTGGTCGGAATCGGCAGCAGCTGCAGTGCCTGTTTCAGCTGACGCAGCTGCTG
ATACTGCTGTTTAACCTGCGGATCGGTATCCAGCAGATGCTGAATTTCTTTACGTTCTGCCGGTGTTGCT
TCACCATCAAAATAGGCGCTCAGACGCTGAAACTGTTCAAAATTATGACCCATCGGGGTTTCGCTATCGG
TATGATGCTGATGGCTGGTATGGTTTTTTTTCATTTCCAGATCACCACCACGACGACGATCACCATCGGT
CTGACGCTGGCTAAAGCTTTCGTTCATATGGTATTTCTCCTCTTTCTCTAGTATTTATTCGACTATAACA
AACCATTTTCTTGCGTAAACCTGTACGATCCTACAGGTCAGCCAACGATCGTTCCGATCAGAACAAGAAA
GCTATGTGGCCTGACGAAGCGGCGCGCCATCGAATGGCGCAAAACCTTTCGCGGTATGGCATGATAGCGC
CCGGAAGAGAGTCAATTCAGGGTGGTGAATATGAAAAACATAAATGCCGACGACACATACAGAATAATTA
ATAAAATTAAAGCTTGTAGAAGCAATAATGATATTAATCAATGCTTATCTGATATGACTAAAATGG
