>Addgene plasmid #49743 | pVRc25_1645 | addgene partial sequence | sequence record 77243 | pBRrevBam 5'-GGTGATGTCGGCGATATAGG-3'
GGTGATGCCGGCCACGATGCGTCCGGCGTAGAGGATCTGCTCATGTTTGACAGCTTATCATCGATGCATA
ATGTGCCTGTCAAATGGACGAAGCAGGGATTCTGCAAACCCTATGCTACTCCCTCGAGCCGTCAATTGTC
TGATTCGTTACCAATTATTAATTTTTAAAGTATGGGCAATCAATTGCTCCTGTTAAAATTGCTTTAGAAA
TACTTTGGCAGCGGTTTGTTGTATTGAGTTTCATTTGCGCATTGGTTAAATGGAAAGTGACAGTACGCTC
ACTGCAACCTAATATTTTTGAAATATCCCAAGAGCTTTTTCCTTCGCATGCCCACGCTAAACATTCTTTT
TCTCTTTTGGTTAAATCGTTGTTTGATTTATTATTTGCTATATTTATTTTTCGATAATTATCAACTAGAG
AAGGAACAATTAATGGTATGTTCATACACGCATGTAAAAATAAACTATCTATATAGTTGTCTTTTTCTGA
ATGTGCAAAACTAAGCATTCCGAAGCCATTGTTAGCCGTATGAATAGGGAAACTAAACCCAGTGATAAGA
CCTGATGTTTTCGCTTCTTTAATTACATTTGGAGATTTTTTATTTACAGCATTGTTTTCAAATATATTCC
AATTAATTGGTGAATGATTGGAGTTAGAATAATCTACTATAGGATCATATTTTATTAAATTAGCGTCATC
ATAATATTGCCTCCATTTTTTAGGGTAATTATCTAGGATTGAAATATCAGATTTAACCATAGAATGAGGA
TAAATGATCGCGAGTAAATAATATTCACAATGTACCATTTTAGTCATATCAGATAAGCATTGATTAATAT
CATTATTGCTTCTACAAGCTTTAATTTTATTAATTATTCTGTATGTGTCGTCGGCATTTATGTTTTTCAT
ATTCACCACCCTGAATTGACTCTCTTCCGGGCGCTATCATGCCATA
